Addgene plasmid #127562: pCRISPaint-T2A-Gal80-3xP3-RFP
Purpose: CRISPaint universal donor plasmid for gene exon insertion. Encodes T2A-Gal80-SV40 and 3xP3-RFP visible eye marker.
Depositing lab: Norbert Perrimon. Depositing organization: Harvard Medical School. Publication: Gene Knock-Ins in Drosophila Using Homology-Independent Insertion of Universal Donor Plasmids. Bosch JA, Colbeth R, Zirin J, Perrimon N. Genetics. 2019 Nov 4. pii: genetics.119.302819. doi: 10.1534/genetics.119.302819. PubMed 31685521.
Backbone
  Vector backbone: pCRISPaint-T2A-Gal4-3xP3-RFP digested with NheI/KpnI
  Backbone manufacturer: Justin Bosch and Norbert Perrimon
  Vector type: Insect Expression, CRISPR
Growth in bacteria
  Bacterial resistance: Ampicillin, 100 μg/mL
  Growth temperature: 37°C
  Growth strain: DH5alpha
  Copy number: High Copy
Gene/Insert
  Gene/Insert name: Gal80 (alt name: T2A-Gal80)
  Cloning method: Gibson Cloning
  Sequencing primers: 5′ GTAAAACGACGGCCAG; 3′ GGAAAGTCCTTGGGGTCTTC
Terms and licenses: Academic/Nonprofit Terms; Industry Terms: Not Available to Industry
How to cite: pCRISPaint-T2A-Gal80-3xP3-RFP was a gift from Norbert Perrimon (Addgene plasmid # 127562 ; http://n2t.net/addgene:127562 ; RRID:Addgene_127562)
