[The description below was written by a language model from this plasmid's Addgene catalogue record and pLannotate feature annotations shown in this document.]
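Description:
pCRISPaint-T2A-Gal80-3xP3-RFP is a CRISPaint universal donor plasmid for homology-independent knock-in into coding exons of Drosophila genes. It was made by replacing the Gal4 segment of the related pCRISPaint-T2A-Gal4-3xP3-RFP donor with Gal80 by Gibson assembly. In bacteria it is a high-copy plasmid with a ColE1/pUC-type origin and an ampicillin resistance gene. It also retains typical cloning-vector remnants, namely an f1 origin, lac promoter/operator and lacZα fragments, and flanking T7 and T3 promoters.

The payload has no promoter of its own. The yeast GAL80 coding sequence is preceded by a T2A ribosome-skipping peptide according to the catalogue entry, although T2A is not annotated separately in the feature table. GAL80 is followed by an SV40 3′ region containing the small t intron and polyadenylation signal. When the linearised donor is ligated in frame into a CRISPR-cut exon, Gal80 should be translated from the endogenous transcript and released as a separate protein. The SV40 terminator ends the transcript, which is expected to truncate the host gene's product. Gal80 binds and inhibits the Gal4 activation domain, so such insertions give gene-specific repression of Gal4/UAS expression.

Downstream lies the transformation marker, a DsRed-Express coding sequence with an SV40 poly(A) signal, driven by a minimal hsp70 promoter fragment. The record describes this cassette as 3xP3-RFP, an eye-visible fluorescent marker for identifying insertion-bearing flies, but the 3xP3 element itself is not annotated. The marker is flanked by two loxP sites in the same orientation, which should allow Cre-mediated excision after a line is established. The donor's CRISPR target site for linearisation is not listed among the features.
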