Features (pLannotate 1.2.2; 24 found; start..end, strand, type, name):
     64..82      +  promoter       T7 promoter: promoter for bacteriophage T7 RNA polymerase
    235..1542    +  CDS            GAL80: transcriptional repressor that inhibits GAL4; Saccharomyces cerevisiae GAL80; GAL80 binds to and inhibits the transcriptional activation domain of GAL4.
   1555..1629    +  CDS            small t antigen (fragment): SV40 (simian virus 40) small t antigen
   1631..1696    +  intron         small t intron: SV40 (simian virus 40) small t antigen intron
   1826..1846    +  CDS            SV40 NLS: nuclear localization signal of SV40 (simian virus 40) large T antigen
   1853..1987    +  CDS            LT_POVHA (fragment): Protein inferred from homology: Swiss-Prot protein existence level 3. Isoform large T antigen is a key early protein essential for both driving viral replication and inducing cellular transformation. Plays a role in viral genome replication by driving entry of quiescent cells into the cell cycle and by autoregulating the synthesis of viral early mRNA. Displays highly oncogenic activities by corrupting the host cellular checkpoint mechanisms that guard cell division and the transcription, replication, and repair of DNA. Participates in the modulation of cellular gene expression preceeding viral
   2012..2095    +  CDS            large T antigen (fragment): large T antigen from SV40 (simian virus 40)
   2118..2239    +  polyA_signal   SV40 poly(A) signal: SV40 polyadenylation signal
   2240..2273    -  protein_bind   loxP: Cre-mediated recombination occurs in the 8-bp core sequence (GCATACAT). Cre recombinase
   2361..2483    +  promoter       hsp70 promoter (fragment): Drosophila melanogaster hsp70Bb promoter
   2505..3179    +  CDS            DsRed-Express: DsRed-Express is a basic (constitutively fluorescent) orange fluorescent protein published in 2002, derived from Discosoma sp.. It is reported to be a rapidly-maturing tetramer with low acid sensitivity.
   3197..3280    +  CDS            large T antigen (fragment): large T antigen from SV40 (simian virus 40)
   3303..3424    +  polyA_signal   SV40 poly(A) signal: SV40 polyadenylation signal
   3454..3487    -  protein_bind   loxP: Cre-mediated recombination occurs in the 8-bp core sequence (GCATACAT). Cre recombinase
   3506..3524    -  promoter       T3 promoter: promoter for bacteriophage T3 RNA polymerase
   3569..3585    -  protein_bind   lac operator: The lac repressor binds to the lac operator to inhibit transcription in E. coli. This inhibition can be relieved by adding lactose or isopropyl-β-D-thiogalactopyranoside (IPTG). lac repressor encoded by lacI
   3593..3623    -  promoter       lac promoter: promoter for the E. coli lac operon
   3638..3659    -  protein_bind   CAP binding site: CAP binding activates transcription in the presence of cAMP. E. coli catabolite activator protein
   3672..3764    -  CDS            lacI (fragment): lac repressor; lacI; The lac repressor binds to the lac operator to inhibit transcription in E. coli. This inhibition can be relieved by adding lactose or isopropyl-β-D-thiogalactopyranoside (IPTG).
   3947..4535    -  rep_origin     ori: high-copy-number ColE1/pMB1/pBR322/pUC origin of replication
   4706..5566    -  CDS            AmpR: β-lactamase; bla; confers resistance to ampicillin, carbenicillin, and related antibiotics
   5567..5671    -  promoter       AmpR promoter: bla
   5698..6056    +  rep_origin     f1 ori (sequence partly withheld): f1 bacteriophage origin of replication; arrow indicates direction of (+) strand synthesis
   6158..56      -  CDS            lacZα (fragment) (across the origin): LacZα fragment of β-galactosidase; lacZ fragment
>Addgene plasmid #127562 | pCRISPaint-T2A-Gal80-3xP3-RFP | addgene full sequence | sequence record 248022 | Addgene NGS Result
AGTTGGGTAACGCCAGGGTTTTCCCAGTCACGACGTTGTAAAACGACGGCCAGTGAGCGCGCGTAATACG
ACTCACTATAGGGCGAATTGGGTACAAGCTTCACGACCTGAGGCGCGCCGGGCCAGTACCCAAAAAGCGG
GGGGTCCGGTGGAAGCGGAGGTAGCGCGGCCGCCGAGGGCCGCGGCAGCCTGCTGACCTGCGGCGATGTG
GAGGAGAACCCCGGGCCCGCTAGCATGGACTACAACAAGAGATCTTCGGTCTCAACCGTGCCTAATGCAG
CTCCCATAAGAGTCGGATTCGTCGGTCTCAACGCAGCCAAAGGATGGGCAATCAAGACACATTACCCCGC
CATACTGCAACTATCGTCACAATTTCAAATCACTGCCTTATACAGTCCAAAAATTGAGACTTCTATTGCC
ACCATTCAGCGTCTAAAATTGAGTAATGCCACTGCTTTTCCCACTTTAGAGTCATTTGCATCATCTTCCA
CTATAGATATGATAGTGATAGCTATCCAAGTGGCCAGCCATTATGAAGTTGTTATGCCTCTCTTGGAATT
CTCCAAAAATAATCCGAACCTCAAGTATCTTTTCGTAGAATGGGCCCTTGCATGTTCACTAGATCAAGCC
GAATCCATTTATAAGGCTGCTGCTGAACGTGGGGTTCAAACCATCATCTCTTTACAAGGTCGTAAATCAC
CATATATTTTGAGAGCAAAAGAATTAATATCTCAAGGCTATATCGGCGACATTAATTCGATCGAGATTGC
TGGAAATGGCGGTTGGTACGGCTACGAAAGGCCTGTTAAATCACCAAAATACATCTATGAAATCGGGAAC
GGTGTAGATCTGGTAACCACAACATTTGGTCACACAATCGATATTTTACAATACATGACAAGTTCGTACT
TTTCCAGGATAAATGCAATGGTTTTCAATAATATTCCAGAGCAAGAGCTGATAGATGAGCGTGGTAACCG
ATTGGGCCAGCGAGTCCCAAAGACAGTACCGGATCATCTTTTATTCCAAGGCACATTGTTAAATGGCAAT
GTTCCAGTGTCATGCAGTTTCAAAGGTGGCAAACCTACCAAAAAATTTACCAAAAATTTGGTCATTGACA
TTCACGGTACCAAGGGAGATTTGAAACTTGAAGGCGATGCCGGCTTCGCAGAAATTTCAAATCTGGTCCT
TTACTACAGTGGAACTAGAGCAAACGACTTCCCGCTAGCCAATGGACAACAAGCTCCTTTAGACCCGGGG
TATGATGCAGGTAAAGAAATCATGGAAGTATATCATTTACGAAATTATAATGCCATTGTGGGTAATATTC
ATCGACTGTATCAATCTATCTCTGACTTCCACTTCAATACAAAGAAAATTCCTGAATTACCCTCACAATT
TGTAATGCAAGGTTTCGATTTCGAAGGCTTTCCCACCTTGATGGATGCTCTGATATTACACAGGTTAATC
GAGAGCGTTTATAAAAGTAACATGATGGGCTCCACATTAAACGTTAGCAATATCTCGCATTATAGTTTAT
AAGTACCTCTAGAGGATCTTTGTGAAGGAACCTTACTTCTGTGGTGTGACATAATTGGACAAACTACCTA
CAGAGATTTAAAGCTCTAAGGTAAATATAAAATTTTTAAGTGTATAATGTGTTAAACTACTGATTCTAAT
TGTTTGTGTATTTTAGATTCCAACCTATGGAACTGATGAATGGGAGCAGTGGTGGAATGCCTTTAATGAG
GAAAACCTGTTTTGCTCAGAAGAAATGCCATCTAGTGATGATGAGGCTACTGCTGACTCTCAACATTCTA
CTCCTCCAAAAAAGAAGAGAAAGGTAGAAGACCCCAAGGACTTTCCTTCAGAATTGCTAAGTTTTTTGAG
TCATGCTGTGTTTAGTAATAGAACTCTTGCTTGCTTTGCTATTTACACCACAAAGGAAAAAGCTGCACTG
CTATACAAGAAAATTATGGAAAAATATTTGATGTATAGTGCCTTGACTAGAGATCATAATCAGCCATACC
ACATTTGTAGAGGTTTTACTTGCTTTAAAAAACCTCCCACACCTCCCCCTGAACCTGAAACATAAAATGA
ATGCAATTGTTGTTGTTAACTTGTTTATTGCAGCTTATAATGGTTACAAATAAAGCAATAGCATCACAAA
TTTCACAAATAAAGCATTTTTTTCACTGCATTCTAGTTGTGGTTTGTCCAAACTCATCAATGTATCTTAA
TAACTTCGTATAATGTATGCTATACGAAGTTATCGTACGGGATCTAATTCAATTAGAGACTAATTCAATT
AGAGCTAATTCAATTAGGATCCAAGCTTATCGATTTCGAACCCTCGACCGCCGGAGTATAAATAGAGGCG
CTTCGTCTACGGAGCGACAATTCAATTCAAACAAGCAAAGTGAACACGTCGCTAAGCGAAAGCTAAGCAA
ATAAACAAGCGCAGCTGAACAAGCTAAACAATCGGCTCGAAGCCGGTCGCCACCATGGCCTCCTCCGAGG
ACGTCATCAAGGAGTTCATGCGCTTCAAGGTGCGCATGGAGGGCTCCGTGAACGGCCACGAGTTCGAGAT
CGAGGGCGAGGGCGAGGGCCGCCCCTACGAGGGCACCCAGACCGCCAAGCTGAAGGTGACCAAGGGCGGC
CCCCTGCCCTTCGCCTGGGACATCCTGTCCCCCCAGTTCCAGTACGGCTCCAAGGTGTACGTGAAGCACC
CCGCCGACATCCCCGACTACAAGAAGCTGTCCTTCCCCGAGGGCTTCAAGTGGGAGCGCGTGATGAACTT
CGAGGACGGCGGCGTGGTGACCGTGACCCAGGACTCCTCCCTCCAGGACGGCTCCTTCATCTACAAGGTG
AAGTTCATCGGCGTGAACTTCCCCTCCGACGGCCCCGTAATGCAGAAGAAGACTATGGGCTGGGAGGCGT
CCACCGAGCGCCTGTACCCCCGCGACGGCGTGCTGAAGGGCGAGATCCACAAGGCCCTGAAGCTGAAGGA
CGGCGGCCACTACCTGGTGGAGTTCAAGTCCATCTACATGGCCAAGAAGCCCGTGCAGCTGCCCGGCTAC
TACTACGTGGACTCCAAGCTGGACATCACCTCCCACAACGAGGACTACACCATCGTGGAGCAGTACGAGC
GCGCCGAGGGCCGCCACCACCTGTTCCTGTAGGGGCCGCGACTCTAGATCATAATCAGCCATACCACATT
TGTAGAGGTTTTACTTGCTTTAAAAAACCTCCCACACCTCCCCCTGAACCTGAAACATAAAATGAATGCA
ATTGTTGTTGTTAACTTGTTTATTGCAGCTTATAATGGTTACAAATAAAGCAATAGCATCACAAATTTCA
CAAATAAAGCATTTTTTTCACTGCATTCTAGTTGTGGTTTGTCCAAACTCATCAATGTATCTTAACCGTC
TGTAAGCAGCGAAGGCCCATACGATAACTTCGTATAATGTATGCTATACGAAGTTATGAGCTCCAGCTTT
TGTTCCCTTTAGTGAGGGTTAATTGCGCGCTTGGCGTAATCATGGTCATAGCTGTTTCCTGTGTGAAATT
GTTATCCGCTCACAATTCCACACAACATACGAGCCGGAAGCATAAAGTGTAAAGCCTGGGGTGCCTAATG
AGTGAGCTAACTCACATTAATTGCGTTGCGCTCACTGCCCGCTTTCCAGTCGGGAAACCTGTCGTGCCAG
CTGCATTAATGAATCGGCCAACGCGCGGGGAGAGGCGGTTTGCGTATTGGGCGCTCTTCCGCTTCCTCGC
TCACTGACTCGCTGCGCTCGGTCGTTCGGCTGCGGCGAGCGGTATCAGCTCACTCAAAGGCGGTAATACG
GTTATCCACAGAATCAGGGGATAACGCAGGAAAGAACATGTGAGCAAAAGGCCAGCAAAAGGCCAGGAAC
CGTAAAAAGGCCGCGTTGCTGGCGTTTTTCCATAGGCTCCGCCCCCCTGACGAGCATCACAAAAATCGAC
GCTCAAGTCAGAGGTGGCGAAACCCGACAGGACTATAAAGATACCAGGCGTTTCCCCCTGGAAGCTCCCT
CGTGCGCTCTCCTGTTCCGACCCTGCCGCTTACCGGATACCTGTCCGCCTTTCTCCCTTCGGGAAGCGTG
GCGCTTTCTCATAGCTCACGCTGTAGGTATCTCAGTTCGGTGTAGGTCGTTCGCTCCAAGCTGGGCTGTG
TGCACGAACCCCCCGTTCAGCCCGACCGCTGCGCCTTATCCGGTAACTATCGTCTTGAGTCCAACCCGGT
AAGACACGACTTATCGCCACTGGCAGCAGCCACTGGTAACAGGATTAGCAGAGCGAGGTATGTAGGCGGT
GCTACAGAGTTCTTGAAGTGGTGGCCTAACTACGGCTACACTAGAAGAACAGTATTTGGTATCTGCGCTC
TGCTGAAGCCAGTTACCTTCGGAAAAAGAGTTGGTAGCTCTTGATCCGGCAAACAAACCACCGCTGGTAG
CGGTGGTTTTTTTGTTTGCAAGCAGCAGATTACGCGCAGAAAAAAAGGATCTCAAGAAGATCCTTTGATC
TTTTCTACGGGGTCTGACGCTCAGTGGAACGAAAACTCACGTTAAGGGATTTTGGTCATGAGATTATCAA
AAAGGATCTTCACCTAGATCCTTTTAAATTAAAAATGAAGTTTTAAATCAATCTAAAGTATATATGAGTA
AACTTGGTCTGACAGTTACCAATGCTTAATCAGTGAGGCACCTATCTCAGCGATCTGTCTATTTCGTTCA
TCCATAGTTGCCTGACTCCCCGTCGTGTAGATAACTACGATACGGGAGGGCTTACCATCTGGCCCCAGTG
CTGCAATGATACCGCGAGACCCACGCTCACCGGCTCCAGATTTATCAGCAATAAACCAGCCAGCCGGAAG
GGCCGAGCGCAGAAGTGGTCCTGCAACTTTATCCGCCTCCATCCAGTCTATTAATTGTTGCCGGGAAGCT
AGAGTAAGTAGTTCGCCAGTTAATAGTTTGCGCAACGTTGTTGCCATTGCTACAGGCATCGTGGTGTCAC
GCTCGTCGTTTGGTATGGCTTCATTCAGCTCCGGTTCCCAACGATCAAGGCGAGTTACATGATCCCCCAT
GTTGTGCAAAAAAGCGGTTAGCTCCTTCGGTCCTCCGATCGTTGTCAGAAGTAAGTTGGCCGCAGTGTTA
TCACTCATGGTTATGGCAGCACTGCATAATTCTCTTACTGTCATGCCATCCGTAAGATGCTTTTCTGTGA
CTGGTGAGTACTCAACCAAGTCATTCTGAGAATAGTGTATGCGGCGACCGAGTTGCTCTTGCCCGGCGTC
AATACGGGATAATACCGCGCCACATAGCAGAACTTTAAAAGTGCTCATCATTGGAAAACGTTCTTCGGGG
CGAAAACTCTCAAGGATCTTACCGCTGTTGAGATCCAGTTCGATGTAACCCACTCGTGCACCCAACTGAT
CTTCAGCATCTTTTACTTTCACCAGCGTTTCTGGGTGAGCAAAAACAGGAAGGCAAAATGCCGCAAAAAA
GGGAATAAGGGCGACACGGAAATGTTGAATACTCATACTCTTCCTTTTTCAATATTATTGAAGCATTTAT
CAGGGTTATTGTCTCATGAGCGGATACATATTTGAATGTATTTAGAAAAATAAACAAATAGGGGTTCCGC
GCACATTTCCCCGAAAAGTGCCACCTG
[124 nt withheld, positions 5698-5821]
C
[91 nt withheld, positions 5823-5913]
A
[49 nt withheld, positions 5915-5963]
CCTTTGACGTTGGAGTCCACGTTCTTT
[37 nt withheld, positions 5991-6027]
ACCCTATCTCGGTCTATTCTTTTGATTTATAAGGGATTTTGCCGATTTCGGCCTATTGGTTAAAAAAATG
AGCTGATTTAACAAAAATTTAACGCGAATTTTAACAAAATATTAACGCTTACAATTTCCATTCGCCATTC
AGGCTGCGCAACTGTTGGGAAGGGCGATCGGTGCGGGCCTCTTCGCTATTACGCCAGCTGGCGAAAGGGG
GATGTGCTGCAAGGCGATTA
